Addgene plasmid #29596: 426Gal-FUS-1-170aa-YFP
Depositing lab: Aaron Gitler. Depositing organization: University of Pennsylvania. Publication: Molecular determinants and genetic modifiers of aggregation and toxicity for the ALS disease protein FUS/TLS. Sun Z, Diaz Z, Fang X, Hart MP, Chesi A, Shorter J, Gitler AD. PLoS Biol. 2011 Apr;9(4):e1000614. doi: 10.1371/journal.pbio.1000614. Epub 2011 Apr 26. PubMed 21541367.
Backbone
  Vector backbone: pAG426Gal-ccdB-EYFP
  Backbone manufacturer: Susan Lindquist (Addgene plasmid # 14227)
  Backbone size w/o insert (bp): 8126
  Vector type: Yeast Expression
  Selectable markers: URA3
Growth in bacteria
  Bacterial resistance: Ampicillin, 100 μg/mL
  Growth temperature: 37°C
  Growth strain: ccdB Survival
  Growth instructions: ccdB Survival
  Copy number: High Copy
Gene/Insert
  Gene/Insert name: FUS-1-170aa (alt names: TLS; fused in sarcoma; translocated in liposarcoma)
  Species: H. sapiens (human)
  Insert size (bp): 504
  Mutation: Contains FUS aa# 1-170
  Entrez Gene: FUS (a.k.a. ALS6, ETM4, FUS1, HNRNPP2, POMP75, TLS, altFUS)
  Tag / fusion protein: YFP (C terminal on insert)
  Cloning method: Restriction Enzyme
  Sequencing primers: 5′ n/a
Terms and licenses: Academic/Nonprofit Terms; Industry Terms: Not Available to Industry
How to cite: 426Gal-FUS-1-170aa-YFP was a gift from Aaron Gitler (Addgene plasmid # 29596 ; http://n2t.net/addgene:29596 ; RRID:Addgene_29596)
