[The description below was written by a language model from this plasmid's Addgene catalogue record.]
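Description:
426Gal-FUS-1-170aa-YFP is a yeast expression plasmid built on the pAG426Gal-ccdB-EYFP backbone, a member of the pAG series of Gateway-style destination vectors. The "426" designation conventionally indicates a high-copy 2μ episomal vector carrying URA3, and the record confirms URA3 as the yeast selectable marker, allowing maintenance in ura3 auxotrophic strains. In bacteria the plasmid is selected with ampicillin and is listed as high copy. The record names a ccdB-tolerant strain for propagation, which reflects the parental backbone's ccdB counter-selection cassette. No feature table is provided, so whether any ccdB sequence remains after insertion cannot be determined. The cloning method is recorded as restriction enzyme rather than recombination.

The payload is a roughly 0.5 kb fragment of human FUS (also known as TLS, fused in sarcoma/translocated in liposarcoma) encoding only amino acids 1–170, the N-terminal part of the protein, fused at its C terminus to YFP. As the "Gal" in the backbone name implies, expression is expected to come from a galactose-inducible GAL1 promoter, giving tight on/off control by carbon source, although the promoter is not listed explicitly in the catalogue fields. The fluorescent tag allows the localisation and any focus or inclusion formation of the truncated protein to be followed in living yeast cells.

The associated publication concerns the molecular determinants and genetic modifiers of aggregation and toxicity of the ALS-linked protein FUS/TLS. This construct fits that work as one of a set of truncation variants used to map which regions of FUS contribute to aggregation and toxicity in a yeast model.
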