>Addgene plasmid #29596 | 426Gal-FUS-1-170aa-YFP | addgene partial sequence | sequence record 34941 | 29596 with EGFP-N
GCTCCTCGCCCTTGCTCACCATTAAGCTTGATATCGAATTCCTGCAGCCCATCACCACTTTGTACAAGAA
AGCTGGGTCTCCACCTCCACCACCACTGCTGCTGTTGTACTGGTTCTGCTGTCCATAGCCCTGAGGGGGA
TTATAGCTTTGCTGCTGTCCATAGCTTTGCTGCTGTCCACCATAGCTAGGCTGCTGGCTGTAGCTCCCAC
TCTGGGGCTGCCCATAGCTGCTGCTCTGAGAACTGCTACCGTAACTTCCCGAGGTGCTGCTGGGAGCTGG
CTGCTGGCCATAGCCAGGATAGGAGGACTGCTGCCCGTAAGACGATTGGGAGCTCTGGCTACTGCCATAG
CCGCCAGTCGAGCCATATCCCTGGGGAGTTGACTGAGTTCCATAGCCTGTGTTCTGGCTCTGGCCATAAG
AAGAATAGCTGCTCTGGCCATAGCCTGAAGTGTCCGTGGACTGGCTATAACCACTGTAACTCTGCTGTCC
GTAGGGCTGACTGCTCTGCTGGGAATAGCCCTGCCCGGGCTGGGTGGGGTAGGCCCCATAGCTTTGGGTT
GCTTGTTGGGTATAATCGTTTGAGGCCATTTTGTTATCTCCTTCGAAGCCTGCTTTTTTGTACAAACTTG
TGATGGGGGATCCACTAGTTCTAGAATCCGGGGTTTTTTCTCCTTGACGTTAAAGTATAGAGGTATATTA
ACAATTTTTTGTTGATACTTTTATTACATTTGAATAAGAAGTAATACAAACCGAAAATGTTGAAAGTATT
AGTTAAAGTGGTTATGCAGTTTTTGCATTTATATATCTGTTAATAGATCAAAAATCATCGCTTCGC
